>Addgene plasmid #175286 | pJH3377 | depositor full sequence | sequence record 340009 | pJH3377 sequence 8813 bps
GCGCCCAATACGCAAACCGCCTCTCCCCGCGCGTTGGCCGATTCATTAATGCAGCTGGCACGACAGGTTT
CCCGACTGGAAAGCGGGCAGTGAGCGCAACGCAATTAATGTGAGTTAGCTCACTCATTAGGCACCCCAGG
CTTTACACTTTATGCTTCCGGCTCGTATGTTGTGTGGAATTGTGAGCGGATAACAATTTCACACAGGAAA
CAGCTATGACCATGATTACGAATTCGAATGGCCATGGGACGTCGACGCATAGCCCGCAGTCACTTGAAAG
CACATTTAAGATGGAATCAAATGGTAAGAAAGCTCGTGTAATCAGGAGATTTTATCCGGGGTATGCCGAG
GAATATATGGTGCACTCGCATTAGCTGGCATTTTTTGTAATTATCGGATTTCTACCTTTTTCTTAATCTA
GTTTGTTATCATTGTCCATCATTTACAACCAAAAATTTGCGTCATTTACAACCAAAAATTGATCTGACAA
TTATCATAATTCGGTTTTTATTTTCAGAAGAAACGCTCCGATGTGATCCTATAGTGAATATACTTTTCCA
TCCTCTCTGAAATAAACAATTATGAAGAATGCATCAATTTGCATTCGAAATAACTGCCGTATTTTGTCTA
TTGGTATGGCTGCAGTACCATTTTTCTTCGCGTCTTTGCGCAGCCTTCGGGCGCTACCAATAAGGCTAAG
CCGGGGTAAGTTATTTCAGAATTCTAATCAACTAATCTAAGTCTCATACATCATTGTCAAGTGACGCATT
TTTTTAATTTCTATGTTAACTCGACTTTAATATTCTTTTCTGGTTTCACCAGAAAAATGCTGGACTGAAA
AATTGAATTTCCCGCGATTTGGGAAAAACCGCAGTTTAAGCTTTTGGCATGAATACAGTGAACACAGGAA
CAAAAAATTGACTTGTTATTTTGAGTTTATATTAAATGTTAATTTTGCATCTCATATTTTCACAAAACTT
GTTTGCTTGAAAAATGTGCAAATAACAAGTGAACATACATCAAGGTTTATGCAGATCAGCACTGATGCAA
CTGATAGCAAAACTGATAAGGGTCAAAATTTCAGTGGCCAGCACAAACACATACACATTCGTAGTTCGTT
TTGTGTTTCGTGTATTTAGCATTTATTTTTCAATTCCGGCAATTTGCCGATTTGCCGGAAATTTTGATTT
TTGGCAAATTGCCAGTTTGCCGTTTGCCGAACATCAATTTGCCGAAATTTTTTAGAGGGATCTTTATAAG
ACGGAAACACTTAAAATTGTGCTTTTTTGGAATTTTTTTCAATGTTTCAATAGAATTAGCTTACATTTAA
AATTAGATGTAGGAACGTTTATAGGACGCTTACAATTTTGCCGATTAAAATCGAAGTTCTGAACTTTTCA
AAAAATGTGCAAAATTTTTTTTGACAAATTTGACAAATCGGCCGGTTTGTCGATTGTCCGGAATTTTTCA
GTTTCGGCGATTTACCGGTTTGCCGGAAAACATCGTTTGCCACCCACACACACATAAAGAGACGAAACAA
CACACCATCTTCAAAAAATTTGTGAATCTTCATTTCCACGTGGTTTGCAGGGTTTCCCATCCACCCCACT
CTATCTCTCCAAGTTGAATTTTGGCAAAATTGACCACACACCGATCAAAAACTATTGTGTGTGTGTGTAT
TTGTGTCTTCAATAATTCCTGTCTGTGTCTCGCACTATCTATTGACTACAAGAACGTGATCGCAGCTCTA
CGAAACCTTTACTTTATTTTAGAAATATTTTTTCATGCTATTAGCAAAAAAAAAGTTTTTTTTTGTCTAA
GTACACTTAAAATTTTCCAAAATTTTTAAGATTTTTCAAAATGTGCGATCAAAGATCTGACAAAATGCCA
AAATTTTGAAGAGGAAATTTAGTCGGCTTCCAAAATTATAAGTGGCAGAAATTGAGCAATTGTCACTTTT
TGACAGTAAATAGAAAATTTTTTGAAAAATTTTGAAACGCTTTATTTTGTTACTTGGTCATTTTGGCACC
ATAGGAGTAGTTTTTAACATTTTCCCCACTGGCGCTACTTCATTTTAAACTTTTCCAAAGATTTTAATTT
TTAATTTTAAAAAATTTCATATAATTCGTCTGCGTCTTACAGTTTCAGGCTTCAAAAATCTATTACATAT
CTTATCTTTGAATTCAGGGATCCTTATGCAAGCGTGGAACTGTCGTGAGGTATGGCGCCGCATACGCAAA
CACCTTGCACACACATCGAGAACTACCGTATACTCGCAGTTTAAATTTCAAATTTTCGAAATTTTTTTCC
AATCATTTTTCCCTATTTTTCTTCATTTCGCTGCTAAAAATAGTTGTTTTGAACCCGATTTTGTGCGAAA
TCGTGGAAGTTTACACAGCTTTTACAGTTGAAAATCAAAAAAGCGCGCTTTTTTCGTCTAATTTGCCCAG
TTTTCAGCTCGATTCGCCGCTACCATCTGACATCACACTGCACAATCTCGAACCGGCAAGGCCTGATTCC
GGAATGAGTTTTTCCACTGATTTTGACGGTAAATTCGTGATTTAAAGTTGTAAATTCCAATTTTATTTGT
TTTTTTTTCAGATGATTTCTTCAATCTCGACCTCCATCAACAAGAGCGTTCGGCTTCTTTTGGCGGAGTA
ACCCAGTATTCTCAACAATTTCTTCGCGAAAAATGCTCGTTCTCTCCGTATTTCCACACATCTTTAGAGA
CTGTTGACAGCGGAAGAACTAGCCTATACGGGAGCAATGAGCAATGTGGACAGCTCGGCGGAGCATCTTC
AAACGGGTCGACAGCAATGCTTCATACTCCAGATGGAAGCAATTCTCATCAGACATCGTTTCCTTCGGAT
TTCAGAATGTCCGAATCGCCAGACGATACCGTATCGGGAAAAAAGACAACGACCAGACGGAACGCTTGGG
GAAATATGTCATATGCTGAACTTATCACTACAGCCATTATGGCTAGTCCAGAGAAACGGTTAACTCTTGC
ACAAGTTTACGAATGGATGGTCCAGAATGTTCCATACTTCAGGGATAAGGGAGATTCGAACAGTTCAGCT
GGATGGAAGAACTCGATCCGTCACAATCTGTCTCTTCATTCTCGTTTCATGCGAATTCAGAATGAAGGAG
CCGGAAAGAGCTCGTGGTGGGTTATTAATCCAGATGCAAAGCCAGGAAGGAATCCACGGCGTACACGTGA
ACGATCCAATACTATTGAGACGACTACAAAGGCTCAACTCGAAAAATCTCGCCGCGGAGCCAAGAAGAGG
ATAAAGGAGAGAGCATTGATGGGCTCCCTTCACTCGACACTTAATGGAAATTCGATTGCCGGATCGATTC
AAACGATTTCTCACGATTTGTATGATGATGATTCAATGCAAGGAGCATTTGATAACGTTCCATCGTCTTT
CCGGTTAGTAATTTAGTTTTATTTTTATTTTTTGAATTTTCCAAATTTCCAAATTTTTTCAGTCCCCGAA
CTCAATCGAACCTCTCGATTCCTGGATCGTCGTCTCGTGTTTCTCCAGCTATTGGAAGTGATATCTATGA
TGATCTAGAATTCCCATCATGGGTTGGCGAATCGGTTCCAGCAATTCCAAGTGATATTGTTGATAGAACT
GATCAAATGCGTATCGATGCAACTACTCATATTGGTGGAGTTCAGATTAAGCAGGAGTCGAAGCCGATTA
AGGTGAGAAATGAGAATTTGCAATTTTCAGGAAAATTTGAAAATTTTCTTGTGGTTAGTACAAGTGAGCT
CCTTTTTAGACAATTAAAAAATTTGAATTTTACTTAAATTCAATATTTTTAATTCTGAATTTAGTTTCAA
GGTCCCCTAAAATATTAGTAACATGCAAATCATTTTATATTTTCTCACACCGAAAATTAGAATTTTCTTT
TTTTTTAAGTGAAAAAACTGAGTAATATATAGAATTTTCAGACGGAACCAATTGCTCCACCACCATCATA
CCACGAGTTGAACAGTGTCCGTGGATCGTGTGCTCAGAATCCACTTCTTCGAAATCCAATTGTGCCAAGC
ACTAACTTCAAGCCGTTAGTTTTTTTTTGAACAGAAGTTAATTAATCTATCGTAATTTCACAAGATTTTG
GGTCCCGGCGCTCAAAAATGTTTTTTTTAAATTTTTATGTTAAAAATAGTTTTAAATCAGTTTTGAAAGT
GTAAATTTTGGCTTAAAATTATTTTAAACAGAAAATTGGAAATAAAACGAAGAAATAAACTTTTTTGCGC
GCCGAGACCCATCTGAATAAATGCGTGCGCCTTTAAGAAACCTGTGAAATTACTATATATACAAAATTCT
GAGAATGCGTATTACGCAACAAATTTGACGCGCAAAATATCTCGTAGCGAAAACTACAGTAATCCTTAAA
ATGAGTACTGTAGCGCTTGCGTCGATTTACGGGCTCGATTTTCGTGAATTAATTTATTTTCGAAAAGTGA
CAGCGATATTACATTTAACTTTGTTCTTTCTAATCATTTTCTCATTTTTGTGAATTTTTAAAAATAATTT
TTCGATTAATAAAGGATTGCCGTAAATCGACACATGGCGCTACAGTAGGCATTTAAAGGATTACTGTAGT
TTTCGCTACGAGATATTTCGCGCGTCAAATATGTTGCGTAATACGCATTCTCAGAATTTTATGATCCCAT
AATATATATTTCTTCTTTAATTCAATATATAATAATTATCCAAAATTTGTTCAGAATGCCACTACCGGGT
GCCTATGGAAACTATCAAAATGGTGGAATAACTCCAATCAATTGGCTATCAACATCCAACTCATCTCCAC
TGCCTGGAATTCAATCGTGTGGAATTGTAGCTGCACAGCATACTGTCGCTTCTTCATCGGCTCTTCCAAT
TGATTTGGAAAATCTGACACTTCCCGATCAGCCACTGATGGATACTATGGATGTTGATGCATTGATCAGA
CATGAGCTGAGTCAAGCTGGAGGGCAGCATATTCATTTTGATTTGTAACTGCAGGAATTCGATATGCAGA
AGCTGATCTCAGAGGAGGACCTGCTTCAGAAGCTTATCTCAGAGGAGGACCTTCGACCTCGAGGGGGGGC
CCGGTACCATGGTATTGATATCTGAGCTCCGCATCGGCCGCTGTCATCAGATCGCCATCTCGCGCCCGTG
CCTCTGACTTCTAAGTCCAATTACTCTTCAACATCCCTACATGCTCTTTCTCCCTGTGCTCCCACCCCCT
ATTTTTGTTATTATCAAAAAAACTTCTTCTTAATTTCTTTGTTTTTTAGCTTCTTTTAAGTCACCTCTAA
CAATGAAATTGTGTAGATTCAAAAATAGAATTAATTCGTAATAAAAAGTCGAAAAAAATTGTGCTCCCTC
CCCCCATTAATAATAATTCTATCCCAAAATCTACACAATGTTCTGTGTACACTTCTTATGTTTTTTTTAC
TTCTGATAAATTTTTTTTGAAACATCATAGAAAAAACCGCACACAAAATACCTTATCATATGTTACGTTT
CAGTTTATGACCGCAATTTTTATTTCTTCGCACGTCTGGGCCTCTCATGACGTCAAATCATGCTCATCGT
GAAAAAGTTTTGGAGTATTTTTGGAATTTTTCAATCAAGTGAAAGTTTATGAAATTAATTTTCCTGCTTT
TGCTTTTTGGGGGTTTCCCCTATTGTTTGTCAAGAGTTTCGAGGACGGCGTTTTTCTTGCTAAAATCACA
AGTATTGATGAGCACGATGCAAGAAAGATCGGAAGAAGGTTTGGGTTTGAGGCTCAGTGGAAGGTGAGTA
GAAGTTGATAATTTGAAAGTGGAGTAGTGTCTATGGGGTTTTTGCCTTAAATGACAGAATACATTCCCAA
TATACCAAACATAACTGTTTCCTACTAGTGGCCACGTGGGCCGTGCACCTTAAGCTTGGCACTGGCCGTC
GTTTTACAACGTCGTGACTGGGAAAACCCTGGCGTTACCCAACTTAATCGCCTTGCAGCACATCCCCCTT
TCGCCAGCTGGCGTAATAGCGAAGAGGCCCGCACCGATCGCCCTTCCCAACAGTTGCGCAGCCTGAATGG
CGAATGGCGCCTGATGCGGTATTTTCTCCTTACGCATCTGTGCGGTATTTCACACCGCATA
[142 nt withheld, positions 6152-6293]
C
[141 nt withheld, positions 6295-6435]
CCTTTGACGTTGGAGTCCACGTTCTTT
[37 nt withheld, positions 6463-6499]
ACCCTATCTCGGGCTATTCTTTTGATTTATAAGGGATTTTGCCGATTTCGGCCTATTGGTTAAAAAATGA
GCTGATTTAACAAAAATTTAACGCGAATTTTAACAAAATATTAACGTTTACAATTTTATGGTGCACTCTC
AGTACAATCTGCTCTGATGCCGCATAGTTAAGCCAGCCCCGACACCCGCCAACACCCGCTGACGCGCCCT
GACGGGCTTGTCTGCTCCCGGCATCCGCTTACAGACAAGCTGTGACCGTCTCCGGGAGCTGCATGTGTCA
GAGGTTTTCACCGTCATCACCGAAACGCGCGAGACGAAAGGGCCTCGTGATACGCCTATTTTTATAGGTT
AATGTCATGATAATAATGGTTTCTTAGACGTCAGGTGGCACTTTTCGGGGAAATGTGCGCGGAACCCCTA
TTTGTTTATTTTTCTAAATACATTCAAATATGTATCCGCTCATGAGACAATAACCCTGATAAATGCTTCA
ATAATATTGAAAAAGGAAGAGTATGAGTATTCAACATTTCCGTGTCGCCCTTATTCCCTTTTTTGCGGCA
TTTTGCCTTCCTGTTTTTGCTCACCCAGAAACGCTGGTGAAAGTAAAAGATGCTGAAGATCAGTTGGGTG
CACGAGTGGGTTACATCGAACTGGATCTCAACAGCGGTAAGATCCTTGAGAGTTTTCGCCCCGAAGAACG
TTTTCCAATGATGAGCACTTTTAAAGTTCTGCTATGTGGCGCGGTATTATCCCGTATTGACGCCGGGCAA
GAGCAACTCGGTCGCCGCATACACTATTCTCAGAATGACTTGGTTGAGTACTCACCAGTCACAGAAAAGC
ATCTTACGGATGGCATGACAGTAAGAGAATTATGCAGTGCTGCCATAACCATGAGTGATAACACTGCGGC
CAACTTACTTCTGACAACGATCGGAGGACCGAAGGAGCTAACCGCTTTTTTGCACAACATGGGGGATCAT
GTAACTCGCCTTGATCGTTGGGAACCGGAGCTGAATGAAGCCATACCAAACGACGAGCGTGACACCACGA
TGCCTGTAGCAATGGCAACAACGTTGCGCAAACTATTAACTGGCGAACTACTTACTCTAGCTTCCCGGCA
ACAATTAATAGACTGGATGGAGGCGGATAAAGTTGCAGGACCACTTCTGCGCTCGGCCCTTCCGGCTGGC
TGGTTTATTGCTGATAAATCTGGAGCCGGTGAGCGTGGGTCTCGCGGTATCATTGCAGCACTGGGGCCAG
ATGGTAAGCCCTCCCGTATCGTAGTTATCTACACGACGGGGAGTCAGGCAACTATGGATGAACGAAATAG
ACAGATCGCTGAGATAGGTGCCTCACTGATTAAGCATTGGTAACTGTCAGACCAAGTTTACTCATATATA
CTTTAGATTGATTTAAAACTTCATTTTTAATTTAAAAGGATCTAGGTGAAGATCCTTTTTGATAATCTCA
TGACCAAAATCCCTTAACGTGAGTTTTCGTTCCACTGAGCGTCAGACCCCGTAGAAAAGATCAAAGGATC
TTCTTGAGATCCTTTTTTTCTGCGCGTAATCTGCTGCTTGCAAACAAAAAAACCACCGCTACCAGCGGTG
GTTTGTTTGCCGGATCAAGAGCTACCAACTCTTTTTCCGAAGGTAACTGGCTTCAGCAGAGCGCAGATAC
CAAATACTGTTCTTCTAGTGTAGCCGTAGTTAGGCCACCACTTCAAGAACTCTGTAGCACCGCCTACATA
CCTCGCTCTGCTAATCCTGTTACCAGTGGCTGCTGCCAGTGGCGATAAGTCGTGTCTTACCGGGTTGGAC
TCAAGACGATAGTTACCGGATAAGGCGCAGCGGTCGGGCTGAACGGGGGGTTCGTGCACACAGCCCAGCT
TGGAGCGAACGACCTACACCGAACTGAGATACCTACAGCGTGAGCTATGAGAAAGCGCCACGCTTCCCGA
AGGGAGAAAGGCGGACAGGTATCCGGTAAGCGGCAGGGTCGGAACAGGAGAGCGCACGAGGGAGCTTCCA
GGGGGAAACGCCTGGTATCTTTATAGTCCTGTCGGGTTTCGCCACCTCTGACTTGAGCGTCGATTTTTGT
GATGCTCGTCAGGGGGGCGGAGCCTATGGAAAAACGCCAGCAACGCGGCCTTTTTACGGTTCCTGGCCTT
TTGCTGGCCTTTTGCTCACATGTTCTTTCCTGCGTTATCCCCTGATTCTGTGGATAACCGTATTACCGCC
TTTGAGTGAGCTGATACCGCTCGCCGCAGCCGAACGACCGAGCGCAGCGAGTCAGTGAGCGAGGAAGCGG
AAGA
Features (pLannotate 1.2.2; 17 found; start..end, strand, type, name):
      1..93      +  CDS            lacI (fragment): lac repressor; lacI; The lac repressor binds to the lac operator to inhibit transcription in E. coli. This inhibition can be relieved by adding lactose or isopropyl-β-D-thiogalactopyranoside (IPTG).
    106..127     +  protein_bind   CAP binding site: CAP binding activates transcription in the presence of cAMP. E. coli catabolite activator protein
    142..172     +  promoter       lac promoter: promoter for the E. coli lac operon
    180..196     +  protein_bind   lac operator: The lac repressor binds to the lac operator to inhibit transcription in E. coli. This inhibition can be relieved by adding lactose or isopropyl-β-D-thiogalactopyranoside (IPTG). lac repressor encoded by lacI
   2416..2556    +  CDS            daf-16 (fragment): FOXO_CAEEL - Experimental evidence at protein level: Swiss-Prot protein existence level 1. Forkhead-type transcription factor (PubMed:9360933). Binds to the promoters of genes that contain the daf-16 binding element (DBE), TTGTTTAC, in their regulatory region (PubMed:10880363, PubMed:23770237). Functions in the Insulin/IGF-1-like signaling (IIS) mediated pathway which affects lipogenesis, lifespan, starvation survival, heat shock and oxidative stress responses, and dauer formation (PubMed:9360933, PubMed:8247153, PubMed:11747821, PubMed:11747825, PubMed:11381260, PubMed:14622602, PubMed:127505
   2595..5015    +  CDS            daf-16: FOXO_CAEEL - Experimental evidence at protein level: Swiss-Prot protein existence level 1. Forkhead-type transcription factor (PubMed:9360933). Binds to the promoters of genes that contain the daf-16 binding element (DBE), TTGTTTAC, in their regulatory region (PubMed:10880363, PubMed:23770237). Functions in the Insulin/IGF-1-like signaling (IIS) mediated pathway which affects lipogenesis, lifespan, starvation survival, heat shock and oxidative stress responses, and dauer formation (PubMed:9360933, PubMed:8247153, PubMed:11747821, PubMed:11747825, PubMed:11381260, PubMed:14622602, PubMed:127505
   5019..5035    +  misc_feature   MCS (fragment): pBluescript multiple cloning site
   5093..5118    +  misc_feature   MCS (fragment): pBluescript multiple cloning site
   5708..5803    +  CDS            aex-5 (fragment): AEX5_CAEEL - Also known as kpc-3 From Caenorhabditis elegans.
   5940..6094    +  CDS            lacZα (fragment): LacZα fragment of β-galactosidase; lacZ fragment
   6100..6151    -  misc_feature   bom (fragment): basis of mobility region from pBR322
   6170..6550    +  rep_origin     M13 ori (sequence partly withheld): M13 bacteriophage origin of replication; arrow indicates direction of (+) strand synthesis
   6626..6675    -  misc_feature   bom (fragment): basis of mobility region from pBR322
   6777..6812    -  CDS            rop (fragment): Rop protein, which maintains plasmids at low copy number; rop
   6907..7011    +  promoter       AmpR promoter: bla
   7012..7872    +  CDS            AmpR: β-lactamase; bla; confers resistance to ampicillin, carbenicillin, and related antibiotics
   8043..8631    +  rep_origin     ori: high-copy-number ColE1/pMB1/pBR322/pUC origin of replication
