>Addgene plasmid #175286 | pJH3377 | addgene full sequence | sequence record 346667 | Addgene NGS Result
GACCTACACCGAACTGAGATACCTACAGCGTGAGCTATGAGAAAGCGCCACGCTTCCCGAAGGGAGAAAG
GCGGACAGGTATCCGGTAAGCGGCAGGGTCGGAACAGGAGAGCGCACGAGGGAGCTTCCAGGGGGAAACG
CCTGGTATCTTTATAGTCCTGTCGGGTTTCGCCACCTCTGACTTGAGCGTCGATTTTTGTGATGCTCGTC
AGGGGGGCGGAGCCTATGGAAAAACGCCAGCAACGCGGCCTTTTTACGGTTCCTGGCCTTTTGCTGGCCT
TTTGCTCACATGTTCTTTCCTGCGTTATCCCCTGATTCTGTGGATAACCGTATTACCGCCTTTGAGTGAG
CTGATACCGCTCGCCGCAGCCGAACGACCGAGCGCAGCGAGTCAGTGAGCGAGGAAGCGGAAGAGCGCCC
AATACGCAAACCGCCTCTCCCCGCGCGTTGGCCGATTCATTAATGCAGCTGGCACGACAGGTTTCCCGAC
TGGAAAGCGGGCAGTGAGCGCAACGCAATTAATGTGAGTTAGCTCACTCATTAGGCACCCCAGGCTTTAC
ACTTTATGCTTCCGGCTCGTATGTTGTGTGGAATTGTGAGCGGATAACAATTTCACACAGGAAACAGCTA
TGACATGATTACGAATTCGAATGGCCATGGGACGTCGACGCATAGCCCGCAGTCACTTGAAAGCACATTT
AAGATGGAATCAAATGGTAAGAAAGCTCGTGTAATCAGGAGATTTTATCCGGGGTATGCCGAGGAATATA
TGGTGCACTCGCATTAGCTGGCATTTTTTGTAATTATCGGATTTCTACCTTTTTCTTAATCTAGTTTGTT
ATCATTGTCCATCATTTACAACCAAAAATTTGCGTCATTTACAACCAAAAATTGATCTGACAATTATCAT
AATTCGGTTTTTATTTTCAGAAGAAACGCTCCGATGTGATCCTATAGTGAATATACTTTTCCATCCTCTC
TGAAATAAACAATTATGAAGAATGCATCAATTTGCATTCGAAATAACTGCCGTATTTTGTCTATTGGTAT
GGCTGCAGTACCATTTTTCTTCGCGTCTTTGCGCAGCCTTCGGGCGCTACCAATAAGGCTAAGCCGGGGT
AAGTTATTTCAGAATTCTAATCAACTAATCTAAGTCTCATACATCATTGTCAAGTGACGCATTTTTTTAA
TTTCTATGTTAACTCGACTTTAATATTCTTTTCTGGTTTCACCAGAAAAATGCTGGACTGAAAAATTGAA
TTTCCCGCGATTTGGGAAAAACCGCAGTTTAAGCTTTTGGCATGAATACAGTGAACACAGGAACAAAAAA
TTGACTTGTTATTTTGAGTTTATATTAAATGTTAATTTTGCATCTCATATTTTCACAAAACTTGTTTGCT
TGAAAAATGTGCAAATAACAAGTGAACATACATCAAGGTTTATGCAGATCAGCACTGATGCAACTGATAG
CAAAACTGATAAGGGTCAAAATTTCAGTGGCCAGCACAAACACATACACATTCGTAGTTCGTTTTGTGTT
TCGTGTATTTAGCATTTATTTTTCAATTCCGGCAATTTGCCGATTTGCCGGAAATTTTGATTTTTGGCAA
ATTGCCAGTTTGCCGTTTGCCGAACATCAATTTGCCGAAATTTTTTAGAGGGATCTTTATAAGACGGAAA
CACTTAAAATTGTGCTTTTTTGGAATTTTTTTCAATGTTTCAATAGAATTAGCTTGCATTTAAAATTAGA
TGTAGGAACGTTTATAGGACGCTTACAATTTTGCCGATTAAAATCGAAGTTCTGAACTTTTCAAAAAATG
TGCAAAATTTTTTTTGACAAATTTGACAAATCGGCCGGTTTGTCGATTGTCCGGAATTTTTCAGTTTCGG
CGATTTACCGGTTTGCCGGAAAACATCGTTTGCCACCCACACACACATAAAGAGACGAAACAACACACCA
TCTTCAAAAAATTTGTGAATCTTCATTTCCACGTGGTTTGCAGGGTTTCCCATCCACCCCACTCTATCTC
TCCAAGTTGAATTTTGGCAAAATTGACCACACACCGATCAAAAACTATTGTGTGTGTGTGTATTTGTGTC
TTCAATAATTCCTGTCTGTGTCTCGCACTATCTATTGACTACAAGAACGTGATCGCAGCTCTACGAAACC
TTTACTTTATTTTAGAAATATTTTTTCATGCTATTAGCAAAAAAAAAGTTTTTTTTTGTCTAAGTACACT
TAAAATTTTCCAAAATTTTTAAGATTTTTCAAAATGTGCGATCAAAGATCTGACAAAATGCCAAAATTTT
GAAGAGGAAATTTAGTCGGCTTCCAAAATTATAAGTGGCAGAAATTGAGCAATTGTCACTTTTTGACAGT
AAATAGAAAATTTTTTGAAAAATTTTGAAACGCTTTATTTTGTTACTTGGTCATTTTGGCACCATAGGAG
TAGTTTTTAACATTTTCCCCACTGGCGCTACTTCATTTTAAACTTTTCCAAAGATTTTAATTTTTAATTT
TAAAAAATTTCATGTAATTCGTCTGCGTCTTACAGTTTCAGGCTTCAAAAATCTATTACATATCTTATCT
TTGAATTCAGGCTTATGCAAGCGTGGAACTGTCGTGAGGTATGGCGCCGCATACGCAAACACCTTGCACA
CACATCGAGAACTACCGTATACTCGCAGTTTAAATTTCAAATTTTCGAAATTTTTTTCCAATCATTTTTC
CCTATTTTTCTTCATTTCGCTGCTAAAAATAGTTGTTTTGAACCCGATTTTGTGCGAAATCGTGGAAGTT
TACACAGCTTTTACAGTTGAAAATCAAAAAAGCGCGCTTTTTTCGTCTAATTTGCCCAGTTTTCAGCTCG
ATTCGCCGCTACCATCTGACATCACACTGCACAATCTCGAACCGGCAAGGCCTGATTCCGGAATGAGTTT
TTCCACTGATTTTGACGGTAAATTCGTGATTTAAAGTTGTAAATTCCAATTTTATTTGTTTTTTTTTCAG
ATGATTTCTTCAATCTCGACCTCCATCAACAAGAGCGTTCGGCTTCTTTTGGCGGAGTAACCCAGTATTC
TCAACAATTTCTTCGCGAAAAATGCTCGTTCTCTCCGTATTTCCACACATCTTTAGAGACTGTTGACAGC
GGAAGAACTAGCCTATACGGGAGCAATGAGCAATGTGGACAGCTCGGCGGAGCATCTTCAAACGGGTCGA
CAGCAATGCTTCATACTCCAGATGGAAGCAATTCTCATCAGACATCGTTTCCTTCGGAAATGTCCGAATC
GCCAGACGATACCGTATCGGGAAAAAAGACAACGACCAGACGGAACGCTTGGGGAAATATGTCATATGCT
GAACTTATCACTACAGCCATTATGGCTAGTCCAGAGAAACGGTTAACTCTTGCACAAGTTTACGAATGGA
TGGTCCAGAATGTTCCATACTTCAGGGATAAGGGAGATTCGAACAGTTCAGCTGGATGGAAGAACTCGAT
CCGTCACAATCTGTCTCTTCATTCTCGTTTCATGCGAATTCAGAATGAAGGAGCCGGAAAGAGCTCGTGG
TGGGTTATTAATCCAGATGCAAAGCCAGGAAGGAATCCACGGCGTACACGTGAACGATCCAATACTATTG
AGACGACTACAAAGGCTCAACTCGAAAAATCTCGCCGCGGAGCCAAGAAGAGGATAAAGGAGAGAGCATT
GATGGGCTCCCTTCACTCGACACTTAATGGAAATTCGATTGCCGGATCGATTCAAACGATTTCTCACGAT
TTGTATGATGATGATTCAATGCAAGGAGCATTTGATAACGTTCCATCGTCTTTCCGGTTAGTAATTTAGT
TTTATTTTTATTTTTTGAATTTTCCAAATTTCCAAATTTTTTCAGTCCCCGAACTCAATCGAACCTCTCG
ATTCCTGGATCGTCGTCTCGTGTTTCTCCAGCTATTGGAAGTGATATCTATGATGATCTAGAATTCCCAT
CATCGGTTGGCGAATCGGTTCCAGCAATTCCAAGTGATATTGTTGATAGAACTGATCAAATGCGTATCGA
TGCAACTACTCATATTGGTGGAGTTCAGATTAAGCAGGAGTCGAAGCCGATTAAGGTGAGAAATGAGAAT
TTGCAATTTTCAGGAAAATTTGAAAATTTTCTTGTGGTTAGTACAAGTGAGCTCCTTTTTAGACAATTAA
AAAATTTGAATTTTACTTAAATTCAATATTTTTAATTCTGAATTTAGTTTCAAGGTCCCCTAAAATATTA
GTAACATGCAAATCATTTTATATTTTCTCACACCGAAAATTAGAATTTTCTTTTTTTTTAAGTGAAAAAA
CTGAGTAATATATAGAATTTTCAGACGGAACCAATTGCTCCACCACCATCATACCACGAGTTGAACAGTG
TCCGTGGATCGTGTGCTCAGAATCCACTTCTTCGAAATCCAATTGTGCCAAGCACTAACTTCAAGCCGTT
AGTTTTTTTTTGAACAGAAGTTAATTAATCTATCGTAATTTCACAAGATTTTGGGTCCCGGCGCTCAAAA
ATGTTTTTTTTAAATTTTTATGTTAAAAATAGTTTTAAATCAGTTTTGAAAGTGTAAATTTTGGCTTAAA
ATTATTTTAAACAGAAAATTGGAAATAAAACGAAGAAATAAACTTTTTTGCGCGCCGAGACCCATCTGAA
TAAATGCGTGCGCCTTTAAGAAACCTGTGAAATTACTATATATACAAAATTCTGAGAATGCGTATTACGC
AACAAATTTGACGCGCAAAATATCTCGTAGCGAAAACTACAGTAATCCTTAAAATGAGTACTGTAGCGCT
TGCGTCGATTTACGGGCTCGATTTTCGTGAATTAATTTATTTTCGAAAAGTGACAGCGATATTACATTTA
ACTTTGTTCTTTCTAATCATTTTCTCATTTTTGTGAATTTTTAAAAATAATTTTTCGATTAATAAAGGAT
TGCCGTAAATCGACACATGGTGCTACAGTAGGCATTTAAAGGATTACTGTAGTTTTCGCTACGAGATATT
TCGCGCGTCAAATATGTTGCGTAATACGCATTCTCAGAATTTTATGATCCCATAATATATATTTCTTCTT
TAATTCAATATATAATAATTATCCAAAATTTGTTCAGAATGCCACTACCGGGTGCCTATGGAAACTATCA
AAATGGTGGAATAACTCCAATCAATTGGCTATCAACATCCAGCTCATCTCCACTGCCTGGAATTCAATCG
TGTGGAATTGTAGCTGCACAGCATACTGTCGCTTCTTCATCGGCTCTTCCAATTGATTTGGAAAATCTGA
CACTTCCCGATCAGCCACTGATGGATACTATGGATGTTGATGCATTGATCAGACATGAGCTGAGTCAAGC
TGGAGGGCAGCAGCATATTCATTTTGATTTGTAACTGCAGGAATTCGATATGCAGAAGCTGATCTCAGAG
GAGGACCTGCTTCAGAAGCTTATCTCAGAGGAGGACCTTCGACCTCGAGGGGGGGCCCGGTACCATGGTA
TTGATATCTGAGCTCCGCATCGGCCGCTGTCATCAGATCGCCATCTCGCGCCCGTGCCTCTGACTTCTAA
GTCCAATTACTCTTCAACATCCCTACATGCTCTTTCTCCCTGTGCTCCCACCCCCTATTTTTGTTATTAT
CAAAAAACTTCTCTTAATTTCTTTGTTTTTTAGCTTCTTTTAAGTCACCTCTAACAATGAAATTGTGTAG
ATTCAAAAATAGAATTAATTCGTAATAAAAAGTCGAAAAAAATTGTGCTCCCTCCCCCCATTAATAATAA
TTCTATCCCAAAATCTACACAATGTTCTGTGTACACTTCTTATGTTTTTTACTTCTGATAAATTTTTTTG
AAACATCATAGAAAAAACCGCACACAAAATACCTTATCATATGTTACGTTTCAGTTTATGACCGCAATTT
TTATTTCTTCGCACGTCTGGGCCTCTCATGACGTCAAATCATGCTCATCGTGAAAAAGTTTTGGAGTATT
TTTGGAATTTTTCAATCAAGTGAAAGTTTATGAAATTAATTTTCCTGCTTTTGCTTTTTGGGGTTTCCCC
TATTGTTTGTCAAGATTTCGAGGACGGCGTTTTTCTTGCTAAAATCACAAGTATTGATGAGCACGATGCA
AGAAAGATCGGAAGAAGGTTTGGGTTTGAGGCTCAGTGGAAGGTGAGTAGAAGTTGATAATTTGAAAGTG
GAGTAGTGTCTATGGGGTTTTTGCCTTAAATGACAGAATACATTCCCAATATACCAAACATAACTGTTTC
TACTAGTGGCCACGTGGGCCGTGCACCTTAAGCTTGGCACTGGCCGTCGTTTTACAACGTCGTGACTGGG
AAAACCCTGGCGTTACCCAACTTAATCGCCTTGCAGCACATCCCCCTTTCGCCAGCTGGCGTAATAGCGA
AGAGGCCCGCACCGATCGCCCTTCCCAACAGTTGCGCAGCCTGAATGGCGAATGGCGCCTGATGCGGTAT
TTTCTCCTTACGCATCTGTGCGGTATTTCACACCGCATA
[142 nt withheld, positions 6550-6691]
C
[141 nt withheld, positions 6693-6833]
CCTTTGACGTTGGAGTCCACGTTCTTT
[37 nt withheld, positions 6861-6897]
ACCCTATCTCGGGCTATTCTTTTGATTTATAAGGGATTTTGCCGATTTCGGCCTATTGGTTAAAAAATGA
GCTGATTTAACAAAAATTTAACGCGAATTTTAACAAAATATTAACGTTTACAATTTTATGGTGCACTCTC
AGTACAATCTGCTCTGATGCCGCATAGTTAAGCCAGCCCCGACACCCGCCAACACCCGCTGACGCGCCCT
GACGGGCTTGTCTGCTCCCGGCATCCGCTTACAGACAAGCTGTGACCGTCTCCGGGAGCTGCATGTGTCA
GAGGTTTTCACCGTCATCACCGAAACGCGCGAGACGAAAGGGCCTCGTGATACGCCTATTTTTATAGGTT
AATGTCATGATAATAATGGTTTCTTAGACGTCAGGTGGCACTTTTCGGGGAAATGTGCGCGGAACCCCTA
TTTGTTTATTTTTCTAAATACATTCAAATATGTATCCGCTCATGAGACAATAACCCTGATAAATGCTTCA
ATAATATTGAAAAAGGAAGAGTATGAGTATTCAACATTTCCGTGTCGCCCTTATTCCCTTTTTTGCGGCA
TTTTGCCTTCCTGTTTTTGCTCACCCAGAAACGCTGGTGAAAGTAAAAGATGCTGAAGATCAGTTGGGTG
CACGAGTGGGTTACATCGAACTGGATCTCAACAGCGGTAAGATCCTTGAGAGTTTTCGCCCCGAAGAACG
TTTTCCAATGATGAGCACTTTTAAAGTTCTGCTATGTGGCGCGGTATTATCCCGTATTGACGCCGGGCAA
GAGCAACTCGGTCGCCGCATACACTATTCTCAGAATGACTTGGTTGAGTACTCACCAGTCACAGAAAAGC
ATCTTACGGATGGCATGACAGTAAGAGAATTATGCAGTGCTGCCATAACCATGAGTGATAACACTGCGGC
CAACTTACTTCTGACAACGATCGGAGGACCGAAGGAGCTAACCGCTTTTTTGCACAACATGGGGGATCAT
GTAACTCGCCTTGATCGTTGGGAACCGGAGCTGAATGAAGCCATACCAAACGACGAGCGTGACACCACGA
TGCCTGTAGCAATGGCAACAACGTTGCGCAAACTATTAACTGGCGAACTACTTACTCTAGCTTCCCGGCA
ACAATTAATAGACTGGATGGAGGCGGATAAAGTTGCAGGACCACTTCTGCGCTCGGCCCTTCCGGCTGGC
TGGTTTATTGCTGATAAATCTGGAGCCGGTGAGCGTGGGTCTCGCGGTATCATTGCAGCACTGGGGCCAG
ATGGTAAGCCCTCCCGTATCGTAGTTATCTACACGACGGGGAGTCAGGCAACTATGGATGAACGAAATAG
ACAGATCGCTGAGATAGGTGCCTCACTGATTAAGCATTGGTAACTGTCAGACCAAGTTTACTCATATATA
CTTTAGATTGATTTAAAACTTCATTTTTAATTTAAAAGGATCTAGGTGAAGATCCTTTTTGATAATCTCA
TGACCAAAATCCCTTAACGTGAGTTTTCGTTCCACTGAGCGTCAGACCCCGTAGAAAAGATCAAAGGATC
TTCTTGAGATCCTTTTTTTCTGCGCGTAATCTGCTGCTTGCAAACAAAAAAACCACCGCTACCAGCGGTG
GTTTGTTTGCCGGATCAAGAGCTACCAACTCTTTTTCCGAAGGTAACTGGCTTCAGCAGAGCGCAGATAC
CAAATACTGTTCTTCTAGTGTAGCCGTAGTTAGGCCACCACTTCAAGAACTCTGTAGCACCGCCTACATA
CCTCGCTCTGCTAATCCTGTTACCAGTGGCTGCTGCCAGTGGCGATAAGTCGTGTCTTACCGGGTTGGAC
TCAAGACGATAGTTACCGGATAAGGCGCAGCGGTCGGGCTGAACGGGGGGTTCGTGCACACAGCCCAGCT
TGGAGCGAAC
Features (pLannotate 1.2.2; 18 found; start..end, strand, type, name):
    415..507     +  CDS            lacI (fragment): lac repressor; lacI; The lac repressor binds to the lac operator to inhibit transcription in E. coli. This inhibition can be relieved by adding lactose or isopropyl-β-D-thiogalactopyranoside (IPTG).
    520..541     +  protein_bind   CAP binding site: CAP binding activates transcription in the presence of cAMP. E. coli catabolite activator protein
    556..586     +  promoter       lac promoter: promoter for the E. coli lac operon
    594..610     +  protein_bind   lac operator: The lac repressor binds to the lac operator to inhibit transcription in E. coli. This inhibition can be relieved by adding lactose or isopropyl-β-D-thiogalactopyranoside (IPTG). lac repressor encoded by lacI
   2399..2497    +  CDS            cdk-4 (fragment): CDK4_CAEEL - Experimental evidence at protein level: Swiss-Prot protein existence level 1. Serine/threonine-protein kinase which, in association with cyclin D-like protein cyd-1, is required for the progression through the G1 phase of the cell cycle during postembryonic development by phosphorylating and inhibiting lin-35 and fzr-1 (PubMed:10518501, PubMed:11684669, PubMed:25562820). In complex with cyd-1, involved in sex determination during gonadogenesis by regulating the asymmetric division of the somatic gonadal precursor cell (SGP) (PubMed:16198291). From Caenorhabditis elegans.
   2825..2965    +  CDS            daf-16 (fragment): FOXO_CAEEL - Experimental evidence at protein level: Swiss-Prot protein existence level 1. Forkhead-type transcription factor (PubMed:9360933). Binds to the promoters of genes that contain the daf-16 binding element (DBE), TTGTTTAC, in their regulatory region (PubMed:10880363, PubMed:23770237). Functions in the Insulin/IGF-1-like signaling (IIS) mediated pathway which affects lipogenesis, lifespan, starvation survival, heat shock and oxidative stress responses, and dauer formation (PubMed:9360933, PubMed:8247153, PubMed:11747821, PubMed:11747825, PubMed:11381260, PubMed:14622602, PubMed:127505
   3004..5421    +  CDS            daf-16: FOXO_CAEEL - Experimental evidence at protein level: Swiss-Prot protein existence level 1. Forkhead-type transcription factor (PubMed:9360933). Binds to the promoters of genes that contain the daf-16 binding element (DBE), TTGTTTAC, in their regulatory region (PubMed:10880363, PubMed:23770237). Functions in the Insulin/IGF-1-like signaling (IIS) mediated pathway which affects lipogenesis, lifespan, starvation survival, heat shock and oxidative stress responses, and dauer formation (PubMed:9360933, PubMed:8247153, PubMed:11747821, PubMed:11747825, PubMed:11381260, PubMed:14622602, PubMed:127505
   5425..5441    +  misc_feature   MCS (fragment): pBluescript multiple cloning site
   5499..5524    +  misc_feature   MCS (fragment): pBluescript multiple cloning site
   6050..6202    +  CDS            aex-5 (fragment): AEX5_CAEEL - Also known as kpc-3 From Caenorhabditis elegans.
   6338..6492    +  CDS            lacZα (fragment): LacZα fragment of β-galactosidase; lacZ fragment
   6498..6549    -  misc_feature   bom (fragment): basis of mobility region from pBR322
   6568..6948    +  rep_origin     M13 ori (sequence partly withheld): M13 bacteriophage origin of replication; arrow indicates direction of (+) strand synthesis
   7024..7073    -  misc_feature   bom (fragment): basis of mobility region from pBR322
   7175..7210    -  CDS            rop (fragment): Rop protein, which maintains plasmids at low copy number; rop
   7305..7409    +  promoter       AmpR promoter: bla
   7410..8270    +  CDS            AmpR: β-lactamase; bla; confers resistance to ampicillin, carbenicillin, and related antibiotics
   8441..232     +  rep_origin     ori (across the origin): high-copy-number ColE1/pMB1/pBR322/pUC origin of replication
