[The description below was written by a language model from this plasmid's Addgene catalogue record and pLannotate feature annotations shown in this document.]
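Description:
pJH3377 is a Caenorhabditis elegans expression plasmid built on a pBluescript-type (pBSK) backbone and designed to express the d/f isoforms of the FOXO transcription factor DAF-16 specifically in the worm intestine. It is propagated in E. coli as a high-copy plasmid through a ColE1/pUC-type origin and selected with ampicillin via the bla gene and its native promoter. The backbone also carries an M13 phage origin for single-stranded DNA production, along with remnants of the lac regulatory region, lacZα, and small bom and rop fragments that have no role in the worm.

The payload is a roughly 2.6 kb daf-16 d/f insert cloned between BamHI and KpnI sites, both of which are retained. It is placed downstream of the ges-1 promoter, which drives gut-specific transcription, and upstream of the unc-54 3′ UTR, a commonly used element that supplies mRNA 3′-end processing signals in worm transgenes. Automated annotation does not label the promoter or the UTR. It does detect daf-16 coding sequence as a short fragment followed by a long main segment, and it finds small matches to cdk-4 and aex-5 in the flanking regions; these probably reflect neighbouring genomic sequence carried along with the regulatory elements rather than intended payloads. No epitope tag or fluorescent reporter is annotated. The depositor sequence (8,813 nt) and the repository's sequencing result (8,797 nt) differ slightly in length but show the same feature layout.

DAF-16 acts downstream of insulin/IGF-like signalling in dauer formation, stress responses and lifespan. The construct suits tissue-specific expression or rescue experiments, testing whether intestinal DAF-16d/f activity is sufficient for a given phenotype, in keeping with the associated study of neuron–intestine insulin signalling in a developmental decision.
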