Addgene plasmid #175286: pJH3377
Purpose: Pges-1 DAF-16d/f unc-54 3' UTR C.elegans gut expression of isoforms d/f of DAF-16
Depositing lab: Mei Zhen. Depositing organization: Sinai Health System. Publication: A Caenorhabditis elegans developmental decision requires insulin signaling-mediated neuron-intestine communication. Hung WL, Wang Y, Chitturi J, Zhen M. Development. 2014 Apr;141(8):1767-79. doi: 10.1242/dev.103846. Epub 2014 Mar 26. PubMed 24671950.
Backbone
  Vector backbone: pBSK
  Backbone manufacturer: stratagene
  Backbone size w/o insert (bp): 5990
  Total vector size (bp): 8813
  Vector type: Worm Expression
Growth in bacteria
  Bacterial resistance: Ampicillin, 100 μg/mL
  Growth temperature: 37°C
  Growth strain: DH5alpha
  Copy number: High Copy
Gene/Insert
  Gene/Insert name: daf-16 d/f
  Species: C. elegans (nematode)
  Insert size (bp): 2613
  Entrez Gene: daf-16 (a.k.a. CELE_R13H8.1)
  Promoter: Pges-1
  Cloning method: Restriction Enzyme; 5′ cloning site BamHI (not destroyed); 3′ cloning site KpnI (not destroyed)
  Sequencing primers: 5′ ATGATGGAGATGCTGGTAGATCAG; 3′ GGGCAGCATATTCATTTTGATTTGTAA
Terms and licenses: Academic/Nonprofit Terms; Industry Terms: Not Available to Industry
How to cite: pJH3377 was a gift from Mei Zhen (Addgene plasmid # 175286 ; http://n2t.net/addgene:175286 ; RRID:Addgene_175286)
